Addgene plasmid #193263: CABE-T2.6
Purpose: Expression of CABE-T2.6 base editor in mammalian cells, CMV promoter
Depositing lab: Nicole Gaudelli. Depositing organization: Beam Therapeutics. Publication: Improved cytosine base editors generated from TadA variants. Lam DK, Feliciano PR, Arif A, Bohnuud T, Fernandez TP, Gehrke JM, Grayson P, Lee KD, Ortega MA, Sawyer C, Schwaegerle ND, Peraro L, Young L, Lee SJ, Ciaramella G, Gaudelli NM. Nat Biotechnol. 2023 Jan 9. doi: 10.1038/s41587-022-01611-9. PubMed 36624149.
Backbone
  Vector backbone: CMV/pBR322
  Vector type: Mammalian Expression
Growth in bacteria
  Bacterial resistance: Ampicillin, 100 μg/mL
  Growth temperature: 37°C
  Growth strain: DH5alpha
  Copy number: High Copy
Gene/Insert
  Gene/Insert name: CABE-T2.6
  Species: Other
  Mutation: D10A (Cas9), TadA mutations within
  Promoter: CMV
  Cloning method: Ligation Independent Cloning
Terms and licenses: Academic/Nonprofit Terms; Industry Terms: Not Available to Industry
How to cite: CABE-T2.6 was a gift from Nicole Gaudelli (Addgene plasmid # 193263 ; http://n2t.net/addgene:193263 ; RRID:Addgene_193263)
