[The description below was written by a language model from this plasmid's Addgene catalogue record and pLannotate feature annotations shown in this document.]
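Description:
CABE-T2.6 is a mammalian expression plasmid of about 8.7 kb, built on a CMV/pBR322-type backbone, that encodes a TadA-derived base editor for transient expression in mammalian cells. It is maintained in E. coli as a high-copy plasmid through a ColE1/pMB1-family origin and selected with ampicillin via the β-lactamase gene and its native promoter. The backbone also carries several short remnants (lac promoter/operator, CAP site, lacI fragment, MCS, SV40 promoter and bom fragments), which appear to be cloning vestiges with no evident role in the design.

The payload is a single open reading frame driven by the human cytomegalovirus immediate-early enhancer and promoter and terminated by the bovine growth hormone polyadenylation signal. A T7 promoter sits just upstream of the coding region and could support in vitro transcription. The fusion begins with a deaminase domain that the annotation tool matches to TadA*(7.10), the evolved E. coli tRNA adenosine deaminase; the catalogue entry notes further TadA mutations, but does not list them. This domain is followed by Streptococcus pyogenes Cas9 carrying D10A. The first segment is labelled dCas9, but D10A is the only Cas9 mutation recorded, which would make the protein a nickase that cuts the non-edited strand. A uracil glycosylase inhibitor (UGI) from Bacillus phage PBS2 is annotated downstream, where it would block uracil excision and so favour retention of C-to-U deamination products. Unannotated gaps between the domains presumably hold linkers or other elements, which the record does not identify.

The associated work concerns cytosine base editors generated from TadA variants. The plasmid supplies no guide RNA cassette, so a targeting guide must be provided separately.
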