Features (pLannotate 1.2.2; 18 found; start..end, strand, type, name):
    103..482     +  enhancer       CMV enhancer: human cytomegalovirus immediate early enhancer
    483..686     +  promoter       CMV promoter: human cytomegalovirus (CMV) immediate early promoter
    728..746     +  promoter       T7 promoter: promoter for bacteriophage T7 RNA polymerase
    763..1260    +  CDS            TadA*(7.10): DNA adenosine deaminase evolved from the E. coli tRNA adenosine deaminase TadA (Gaudelli et al., 2017)
   1357..2958    +  CDS            dCas9(N): N-terminal portion of catalytically inactive Streptococcus pyogenes dCas9 carrying the D10A mutation (Zetsche et al., 2015)
   2959..5453    +  CDS            Cas9(C) (fragment): C-terminal portion of Streptococcus pyogenes Cas9 (Zetsche et al., 2015)
   5767..6015    +  CDS            UGI: UNGI_BPPB2 - Experimental evidence at protein level: Swiss-Prot protein existence level 1. This protein binds specifically and reversibly to the host uracil-DNA glycosylase, preventing removal of uracil residues from PBS2 DNA by the host uracil-excision repair system. From Bacillus phage PBS2 (Bacteriophage PBS2).
   6157..6381    +  polyA_signal   bGH poly(A) signal: bovine growth hormone polyadenylation signal
   6385..6406    +  promoter       SV40 promoter (fragment): SV40 enhancer and early promoter
   6411..6427    +  misc_feature   MCS (fragment): pBluescript multiple cloning site
   6476..6492    -  protein_bind   lac operator: The lac repressor binds to the lac operator to inhibit transcription in E. coli. This inhibition can be relieved by adding lactose or isopropyl-β-D-thiogalactopyranoside (IPTG). lac repressor encoded by lacI
   6500..6530    -  promoter       lac promoter: promoter for the E. coli lac operon
   6545..6566    -  protein_bind   CAP binding site: CAP binding activates transcription in the presence of cAMP. E. coli catabolite activator protein
   6579..6671    -  CDS            lacI (fragment): lac repressor; lacI; The lac repressor binds to the lac operator to inhibit transcription in E. coli. This inhibition can be relieved by adding lactose or isopropyl-β-D-thiogalactopyranoside (IPTG).
   6854..7442    -  rep_origin     ori: high-copy-number ColE1/pMB1/pBR322/pUC origin of replication
   7613..8473    -  CDS            AmpR: β-lactamase; bla; confers resistance to ampicillin, carbenicillin, and related antibiotics
   8474..8578    -  promoter       AmpR promoter: bla
   8649..8693    -  misc_feature   bom (fragment): basis of mobility region from pBR322
>Addgene plasmid #193263 | CABE-T2.6 | addgene full sequence | sequence record 379854 | Addgene NGS Result
AAGCTACAACAAGGCAAGGCTTGACCGACAATTGCATGAAGAATCTGCTTAGGGTTAGGCGTTTTGCGCT
GCTTCGCGATGTACGGGCCAGATATACGCGTTGACATTGATTATTGACTAGTTATTAATAGTAATCAATT
ACGGGGTCATTAGTTCATAGCCCATATATGGAGTTCCGCGTTACATAACTTACGGTAAATGGCCCGCCTG
GCTGACCGCCCAACGACCCCCGCCCATTGACGTCAATAATGACGTATGTTCCCATAGTAACGCCAATAGG
GACTTTCCATTGACGTCAATGGGTGGAGTATTTACGGTAAACTGCCCACTTGGCAGTACATCAAGTGTAT
CATATGCCAAGTACGCCCCCTATTGACGTCAATGACGGTAAATGGCCCGCCTGGCATTATGCCCAGTACA
TGACCTTATGGGACTTTCCTACTTGGCAGTACATCTACGTATTAGTCATCGCTATTACCATGGTGATGCG
GTTTTGGCAGTACATCAATGGGCGTGGATAGCGGTTTGACTCACGGGGATTTCCAAGTCTCCACCCCATT
GACGTCAATGGGAGTTTGTTTTGGCACCAAAATCAACGGGACTTTCCAAAATGTCGTAACAACTCCGCCC
CATTGACGCAAATGGGCGGTAGGCGTGTACGGTGGGAGGTCTATATAAGCAGAGCTGGTTTAGTGAACCG
TCAGATCCGCTAGAGATCCGCGGCCGCTAATACGACTCACTATAGGGAGAGCCGCCACCATGTCCGAAGT
CGAGTACTCCCATGAGTACTGGATGAGACACGCATTGACTCTCGCAAAGAGGGCTCGAGATGAACGCCAT
GTGCCCGTGGGGGCAGTACTCGTGCTCAACAATCGCGTAATCGGCGAAGGTTGGAATAGGGCAAAGGGAC
TCCACGACCCCACTGCACATGCGGAAATCATGGCCCTTCGACAGGGAGGGCTTGTGATGCAGAATTATCG
ACTTATCGATGCGACGCTGTACTCGACGTTTGAACCTTGCGTAATGTGCGCGGGAGCTATGATTCACTCC
CGCATTGGACGAGTTGTATTCGGTGTTCGCAACGCCAAGACGGGTGCCGCAGGTTCACTGATGAACGTGC
TGCATCATCCAGGCATGAACCACCGGGTAGAAATCACAGAAGGCATATTGGCGGACGAATGTGCGGCGCT
GTTGTGTCGTTTTTTTCGCATGCCCAGGCGTGTCTTTAACGCCCAGAAAAAAGCACAATCCTCTACTGAC
TCTGGTGGTTCTTCTGGTGGTTCTAGCGGCAGCGAGACTCCCGGGACCTCAGAGTCCGCCACACCCGAAA
GTTCTGGTGGTTCTTCTGGTGGTTCTGACAAGAAGTACAGCATCGGCCTGGCCATCGGCACCAACTCTGT
GGGCTGGGCCGTGATCACCGACGAGTACAAGGTGCCCAGCAAGAAATTCAAGGTGCTGGGCAACACCGAC
CGGCACAGCATCAAGAAGAACCTGATCGGAGCCCTGCTGTTCGACAGCGGCGAAACAGCCGAGGCCACCC
GGCTGAAGAGAACCGCCAGAAGAAGATACACCAGACGGAAGAACCGGATCTGCTATCTGCAAGAGATCTT
CAGCAACGAGATGGCCAAGGTGGACGACAGCTTCTTCCACAGACTGGAAGAGTCCTTCCTGGTGGAAGAG
GATAAGAAGCACGAGCGGCACCCCATCTTCGGCAACATCGTGGACGAGGTGGCCTACCACGAGAAGTACC
CCACCATCTACCACCTGAGAAAGAAACTGGTGGACAGCACCGACAAGGCCGACCTGCGGCTGATCTATCT
GGCCCTGGCCCACATGATCAAGTTCCGGGGCCACTTCCTGATCGAGGGCGACCTGAACCCCGACAACAGC
GACGTGGACAAGCTGTTCATCCAGCTGGTGCAGACCTACAACCAGCTGTTCGAGGAAAACCCCATCAACG
CCAGCGGCGTGGACGCCAAGGCCATCCTGTCTGCCAGACTGAGCAAGAGCAGACGGCTGGAAAATCTGAT
CGCCCAGCTGCCCGGCGAGAAGAAGAATGGCCTGTTCGGAAACCTGATTGCCCTGAGCCTGGGCCTGACC
CCCAACTTCAAGAGCAACTTCGACCTGGCCGAGGATGCCAAACTGCAGCTGAGCAAGGACACCTACGACG
ACGACCTGGACAACCTGCTGGCCCAGATCGGCGACCAGTACGCCGACCTGTTTCTGGCCGCCAAGAACCT
GTCCGACGCCATCCTGCTGAGCGACATCCTGAGAGTGAACACCGAGATCACCAAGGCCCCCCTGAGCGCC
TCTATGATCAAGAGATACGACGAGCACCACCAGGACCTGACCCTGCTGAAAGCTCTCGTGCGGCAGCAGC
TGCCTGAGAAGTACAAAGAGATTTTCTTCGACCAGAGCAAGAACGGCTACGCCGGCTACATTGACGGCGG
AGCCAGCCAGGAAGAGTTCTACAAGTTCATCAAGCCCATCCTGGAAAAGATGGACGGCACCGAGGAACTG
CTCGTGAAGCTGAACAGAGAGGACCTGCTGCGGAAGCAGCGGACCTTCGACAACGGCAGCATCCCCCACC
AGATCCACCTGGGAGAGCTGCACGCCATTCTGCGGCGGCAGGAAGATTTTTACCCATTCCTGAAGGACAA
CCGGGAAAAGATCGAGAAGATCCTGACCTTCCGCATCCCCTACTACGTGGGCCCTCTGGCCAGGGGAAAC
AGCAGATTCGCCTGGATGACCAGAAAGAGCGAGGAAACCATCACCCCCTGGAACTTCGAGGAAGTGGTGG
ACAAGGGCGCTTCCGCCCAGAGCTTCATCGAGCGGATGACCAACTTCGATAAGAACCTGCCCAACGAGAA
GGTGCTGCCCAAGCACAGCCTGCTGTACGAGTACTTCACCGTGTATAACGAGCTGACCAAAGTGAAATAC
GTGACCGAGGGAATGAGAAAGCCCGCCTTCCTGAGCGGCGAGCAGAAAAAGGCCATCGTGGACCTGCTGT
TCAAGACCAACCGGAAAGTGACCGTGAAGCAGCTGAAAGAGGACTACTTCAAGAAAATCGAGTGCTTCGA
CTCCGTGGAAATCTCCGGCGTGGAAGATCGGTTCAACGCCTCCCTGGGCACATACCACGATCTGCTGAAA
ATTATCAAGGACAAGGACTTCCTGGACAATGAGGAAAACGAGGACATTCTGGAAGATATCGTGCTGACCC
TGACACTGTTTGAGGACAGAGAGATGATCGAGGAACGGCTGAAAACCTATGCCCACCTGTTCGACGACAA
AGTGATGAAGCAGCTGAAGCGGCGGAGATACACCGGCTGGGGCAGGCTGAGCCGGAAGCTGATCAACGGC
ATCCGGGACAAGCAGTCCGGCAAGACAATCCTGGATTTCCTGAAGTCCGACGGCTTCGCCAACAGAAACT
TCATGCAGCTGATCCACGACGACAGCCTGACCTTTAAAGAGGACATCCAGAAAGCCCAGGTGTCCGGCCA
GGGCGATAGCCTGCACGAGCACATTGCCAATCTGGCCGGCAGCCCCGCCATTAAGAAGGGCATCCTGCAG
ACAGTGAAGGTGGTGGACGAGCTCGTGAAAGTGATGGGCCGGCACAAGCCCGAGAACATCGTGATCGAAA
TGGCCAGAGAGAACCAGACCACCCAGAAGGGACAGAAGAACAGCCGCGAGAGAATGAAGCGGATCGAAGA
GGGCATCAAAGAGCTGGGCAGCCAGATCCTGAAAGAACACCCCGTGGAAAACACCCAGCTGCAGAACGAG
AAGCTGTACCTGTACTACCTGCAGAATGGGCGGGATATGTACGTGGACCAGGAACTGGACATCAACCGGC
TGTCCGACTACGATGTGGACCATATCGTGCCTCAGAGCTTTCTGAAGGACGACTCCATCGACAACAAGGT
GCTGACCAGAAGCGACAAGAACCGGGGCAAGAGCGACAACGTGCCCTCCGAAGAGGTCGTGAAGAAGATG
AAGAACTACTGGCGGCAGCTGCTGAACGCCAAGCTGATTACCCAGAGAAAGTTCGACAATCTGACCAAGG
CCGAGAGAGGCGGCCTGAGCGAACTGGATAAGGCCGGCTTCATCAAGAGACAGCTGGTGGAAACCCGGCA
GATCACAAAGCACGTGGCACAGATCCTGGACTCCCGGATGAACACTAAGTACGACGAGAATGACAAGCTG
ATCCGGGAAGTGAAAGTGATCACCCTGAAGTCCAAGCTGGTGTCCGATTTCCGGAAGGATTTCCAGTTTT
ACAAAGTGCGCGAGATCAACAACTACCACCACGCCCACGACGCCTACCTGAACGCCGTCGTGGGAACCGC
CCTGATCAAAAAGTACCCTAAGCTGGAAAGCGAGTTCGTGTACGGCGACTACAAGGTGTACGACGTGCGG
AAGATGATCGCCAAGAGCGAGCAGGAAATCGGCAAGGCTACCGCCAAGTACTTCTTCTACAGCAACATCA
TGAACTTTTTCAAGACCGAGATTACCCTGGCCAACGGCGAGATCCGGAAGCGGCCTCTGATCGAGACAAA
CGGCGAAACCGGGGAGATCGTGTGGGATAAGGGCCGGGATTTTGCCACCGTGCGGAAAGTGCTGAGCATG
CCCCAAGTGAATATCGTGAAAAAGACCGAGGTGCAGACAGGCGGCTTCAGCAAAGAGTCTATCCTGCCCA
AGAGGAACAGCGATAAGCTGATCGCCAGAAAGAAGGACTGGGACCCTAAGAAGTACGGCGGCTTCGACAG
CCCCACCGTGGCCTATTCTGTGCTGGTGGTGGCCAAAGTGGAAAAGGGCAAGTCCAAGAAACTGAAGAGT
GTGAAAGAGCTGCTGGGGATCACCATCATGGAAAGAAGCAGCTTCGAGAAGAATCCCATCGACTTTCTGG
AAGCCAAGGGCTACAAAGAAGTGAAAAAGGACCTGATCATCAAGCTGCCTAAGTACTCCCTGTTCGAGCT
GGAAAACGGCCGGAAGAGAATGCTGGCCTCTGCCGGCGAACTGCAGAAGGGAAACGAACTGGCCCTGCCC
TCCAAATATGTGAACTTCCTGTACCTGGCCAGCCACTATGAGAAGCTGAAGGGCTCCCCCGAGGATAATG
AGCAGAAACAGCTGTTTGTGGAACAGCACAAGCACTACCTGGACGAGATCATCGAGCAGATCAGCGAGTT
CTCCAAGAGAGTGATCCTGGCCGACGCTAATCTGGACAAAGTGCTGTCCGCCTACAACAAGCACCGGGAT
AAGCCCATCAGAGAGCAGGCCGAGAATATCATCCACCTGTTTACCCTGACCAATCTGGGAGCCCCTGCCG
CCTTCAAGTACTTTGACACCACCATCGACCGGAAGAGGTACACCAGCACCAAAGAGGTGCTGGACGCCAC
CCTGATCCACCAGAGCATCACCGGCCTGTACGAGACACGGATCGACCTGTCTCAGCTGGGAGGTGACTCT
GGTGGAAGCGGAGGATCTGGCGGCAGCACCAATCTGAGCGACATCATCGAGAAAGAGACAGGCAAGCAGC
TGGTCATCCAAGAGTCCATCCTGATGCTGCCTGAAGAGGTGGAAGAAGTGATCGGCAACAAGCCCGAGTC
CGACATCCTGGTGCACACCGCCTACGATGAGAGCACCGACGAGAACGTGATGCTGCTGACCTCTGACGCC
CCTGAGTACAAGCCTTGGGCTCTCGTGATCCAGGACAGCAACGGCGAGAACAAGATCAAGATGCTGAGCG
GCGGCTCTGGTGGCTCTGGCGGATCTACAAACCTGTCCGATATTATTGAGAAAGAAACCGGGAAACAGCT
CGTGATTCAAGAGTCTATTCTCATGCTCCCGGAAGAAGTCGAGGAAGTCATTGGAAACAAGCCTGAGAGC
GATATTCTGGTCCATACAGCCTACGACGAGTCTACCGATGAGAATGTCATGCTCCTCACCAGCGACGCTC
CCGAGTATAAGCCATGGGCACTTGTCATTCAGGACTCCAATGGGGAAAACAAAATCAAAATGCTCCCAAA
GAAAAAACGCAAGGTGGAGGGAGCTGATAAGCGCACCGCCGATGGTTCCGAGTTCGAAAGCCCCAAGAAG
AAGAGGAAAGTCTAACCGGTCATCATCACCATCACCATTGAGTTTAAACCCGCTGATCAGCCTCGACTGT
GCCTTCTAGTTGCCAGCCATCTGTTGTTTGCCCCTCCCCCGTGCCTTCCTTGACCCTGGAAGGTGCCACT
CCCACTGTCCTTTCCTAATAAAATGAGGAAATTGCATCGCATTGTCTGAGTAGGTGTCATTCTATTCTGG
GGGGTGGGGTGGGGCAGGACAGCAAGGGGGAGGATTGGGAAGACAATAGCAGGCATGCTGGGGATGCGGT
GGGCTCTATGGCTTCTGAGGCGGAAAGAACCAGCTGGGGCTCGATACCGTCGACCTCTAGCTAGAGCTTG
GCGTAATCATGGTCATAGCTGTTTCCTGTGTGAAATTGTTATCCGCTCACAATTCCACACAACATACGAG
CCGGAAGCATAAAGTGTAAAGCCTAGGGTGCCTAATGAGTGAGCTAACTCACATTAATTGCGTTGCGCTC
ACTGCCCGCTTTCCAGTCGGGAAACCTGTCGTGCCAGCTGCATTAATGAATCGGCCAACGCGCGGGGAGA
GGCGGTTTGCGTATTGGGCGCTCTTCCGCTTCCTCGCTCACTGACTCGCTGCGCTCGGTCGTTCGGCTGC
GGCGAGCGGTATCAGCTCACTCAAAGGCGGTAATACGGTTATCCACAGAATCAGGGGATAACGCAGGAAA
GAACATGTGAGCAAAAGGCCAGCAAAAGGCCAGGAACCGTAAAAAGGCCGCGTTGCTGGCGTTTTTCCAT
AGGCTCCGCCCCCCTGACGAGCATCACAAAAATCGACGCTCAAGTCAGAGGTGGCGAAACCCGACAGGAC
TATAAAGATACCAGGCGTTTCCCCCTGGAAGCTCCCTCGTGCGCTCTCCTGTTCCGACCCTGCCGCTTAC
CGGATACCTGTCCGCCTTTCTCCCTTCGGGAAGCGTGGCGCTTTCTCATAGCTCACGCTGTAGGTATCTC
AGTTCGGTGTAGGTCGTTCGCTCCAAGCTGGGCTGTGTGCACGAACCCCCCGTTCAGCCCGACCGCTGCG
CCTTATCCGGTAACTATCGTCTTGAGTCCAACCCGGTAAGACACGACTTATCGCCACTGGCAGCAGCCAC
TGGTAACAGGATTAGCAGAGCGAGGTATGTAGGCGGTGCTACAGAGTTCTTGAAGTGGTGGCCTAACTAC
GGCTACACTAGAAGAACAGTATTTGGTATCTGCGCTCTGCTGAAGCCAGTTACCTTCGGAAAAAGAGTTG
GTAGCTCTTGATCCGGCAAACAAACCACCGCTGGTAGCGGTGGTTTTTTTGTTTGCAAGCAGCAGATTAC
GCGCAGAAAAAAAGGATCTCAAGAAGATCCTTTGATCTTTTCTACGGGGTCTGACGCTCAGTGGAACGAA
AACTCACGTTAAGGGATTTTGGTCATGAGATTATCAAAAAGGATCTTCACCTAGATCCTTTTAAATTAAA
AATGAAGTTTTAAATCAATCTAAAGTATATATGAGTAAACTTGGTCTGACAGTTACCAATGCTTAATCAG
TGAGGCACCTATCTCAGCGATCTGTCTATTTCGTTCATCCATAGTTGCCTGACTCCCCGTCGTGTAGATA
ACTACGATACGGGAGGGCTTACCATCTGGCCCCAGTGCTGCAATGATACCGCGAGACCCACGCTCACCGG
CTCCAGATTTATCAGCAATAAACCAGCCAGCCGGAAGGGCCGAGCGCAGAAGTGGTCCTGCAACTTTATC
CGCCTCCATCCAGTCTATTAATTGTTGCCGGGAAGCTAGAGTAAGTAGTTCGCCAGTTAATAGTTTGCGC
AACGTTGTTGCCATTGCTACAGGCATCGTGGTGTCACGCTCGTCGTTTGGTATGGCTTCATTCAGCTCCG
GTTCCCAACGATCAAGGCGAGTTACATGATCCCCCATGTTGTGCAAAAAAGCGGTTAGCTCCTTCGGTCC
TCCGATCGTTGTCAGAAGTAAGTTGGCCGCAGTGTTATCACTCATGGTTATGGCAGCACTGCATAATTCT
CTTACTGTCATGCCATCCGTAAGATGCTTTTCTGTGACTGGTGAGTACTCAACCAAGTCATTCTGAGAAT
AGTGTATGCGGCGACCGAGTTGCTCTTGCCCGGCGTCAATACGGGATAATACCGCGCCACATAGCAGAAC
TTTAAAAGTGCTCATCATTGGAAAACGTTCTTCGGGGCGAAAACTCTCAAGGATCTTACCGCTGTTGAGA
TCCAGTTCGATGTAACCCACTCGTGCACCCAACTGATCTTCAGCATCTTTTACTTTCACCAGCGTTTCTG
GGTGAGCAAAAACAGGAAGGCAAAATGCCGCAAAAAAGGGAATAAGGGCGACACGGAAATGTTGAATACT
CATACTCTTCCTTTTTCAATATTATTGAAGCATTTATCAGGGTTATTGTCTCATGAGCGGATACATATTT
GAATGTATTTAGAAAAATAAACAAATAGGGGTTCCGCGCACATTTCCCCGAAAAGTGCCACCTGACGTCG
ACGGATCGGGAGATCGATCTCCCGATCCCCTAGGGTCGACTCTCAGTACAATCTGCTCTGATGCCGCATA
GTTAAGCCAGTATCTGCTCCCTGCTTGTGTGTTGGAGGTCGCTGAGTAGTGCGCGAGCAAAATTT
